>Addgene plasmid #229910 | AiP13036 - pAAV-AiE0468m_3xC3-minBG-SYFP2-WPRE3-BGHpA (Alias: CN3036) | addgene full sequence | sequence record 460600 | Addgene NGS Result
CCTGCAGGCAGCTGCGCGCTCGCTCGCTCACTGAGGCCGCCCGGGCGTCGGGCGACCTTTGGTCGCCCGG
CCTCAGTGAGCGAGCGAGCGCGCAGAGAGGGAGTGGCCAACTCCATCACTAGGGGTTCCTGCGGCCGCAC
GCGTAGACACTTCAGAAAAGGAACTCTCAGCTTGCAAAACAACAGGTGCATCTCTAAAGAGATGTGGCTC
CTGCCCCCACCCCATACCACCGCACCCTGAGATTGCAGCACTGCTCTGAACTCTCCAATCAAGCCTCTTT
CTTTGGTCACTCTTAAAGTGGTTGGTTTCCAGCACTAACCCTCACTCCTCCACCGAAATGAAATCTGCTA
GCTTTGGCTGATGTTTAAACAGCTTCAATCTCTGGGGTCTTTTGTGAGAGAGGATAATTTTAGACACTTC
AGAAAAGGAACTCTCAGCTTGCAAAACAACAGGTGCATCTCTAAAGAGATGTGGCTCCTGCCCCCACCCC
ATACCACCGCACCCTGAGATTGCAGCACTGCTCTGAACTCTCCAATCAAGCCTCTTTCTTTGGTCACTCT
TAAAGTGGTTGGTTTCCAGCACTAACCCTCACTCCTCCACCGAAATGAAATCTGCTAGCTTTGGCTGATG
TTTAAACAGCTTCAATCTCTGGGGTCTTTTGTGAGAGAGGATAATTTTAGACACTTCAGAAAAGGAACTC
TCAGCTTGCAAAACAACAGGTGCATCTCTAAAGAGATGTGGCTCCTGCCCCCACCCCATACCACCGCACC
CTGAGATTGCAGCACTGCTCTGAACTCTCCAATCAAGCCTCTTTCTTTGGTCACTCTTAAAGTGGTTGGT
TTCCAGCACTAACCCTCACTCCTCCACCGAAATGAAATCTGCTAGCTTTGGCTGATGTTTAAACAGCTTC
AATCTCTGGGGTCTTTTGTGAGAGAGGATAATTTTGAGCTCGGGCTGGGCATAAAAGTCAGGGCAGAGCC
ATCTATTGCTTACATTTGCTTCTGGGATCCAGATCTTTCGAAGCTAGCGCTACCGGTCGCCACCATGGTG
AGCAAGGGCGAGGAGCTGTTCACCGGGGTGGTGCCCATCCTGGTCGAGCTGGACGGCGACGTAAACGGCC
ACAAGTTCAGCGTGTCCGGCGAGGGCGAGGGCGATGCCACCTACGGCAAGCTGACCCTGAAGCTGATCTG
CACCACCGGCAAGCTGCCCGTGCCCTGGCCCACCCTCGTGACCACCCTGGGCTACGGCGTGCAGTGCTTC
GCCCGCTACCCCGACCACATGAAGCAGCACGACTTCTTCAAGTCCGCCATGCCCGAAGGCTACGTCCAGG
AGCGCACCATCTTCTTCAAGGACGACGGCAACTACAAGACCCGCGCCGAGGTGAAGTTCGAGGGCGACAC
CCTGGTGAACCGCATCGAGCTGAAGGGCATCGACTTCAAGGAGGACGGCAACATCCTGGGGCACAAGCTG
GAGTACAACTACAACAGCCACAACGTCTATATCACCGCCGACAAGCAGAAGAACGGCATCAAGGCCAACT
TCAAGATCCGCCACAACATCGAGGACGGCGGCGTGCAGCTCGCCGACCACTACCAGCAGAACACCCCCAT
CGGCGACGGCCCCGTGCTGCTGCCCGACAACCACTACCTGAGCTACCAGTCCAAGCTGAGCAAAGACCCC
AACGAGAAGCGCGATCACATGGTCCTGCTGGAGTTCGTGACCGCCGCCGGGATCACTCTCGGCATGGACG
AGCTGTACAAGTAAGTCGACGGCGCGCCGCGGCCGCGAATTCGATATCATAATCAACCTCTGGATTACAA
AATTTGTGAAAGATTGACTGGTATTCTTAACTATGTTGCTCCTTTTACGCTATGTGGATACGCTGCTTTA
ATGCCTTTGTATCATGCTATTGCTTCCCGTATGGCTTTCATTTTCTCCTCCTTGTATAAATCCTGGTTAG
TTCTTGCCACGGCGGAACTCATCGCCGCCTGCCTTGCCCGCTGCTGGACAGGGGCTCGGCTGTTGGGCAC
TGACAATTCCGTGGCTCGAGAGATCTTCGACTGTGCCTTCTAGTTGCCAGCCATCTGTTGTTTGCCCCTC
CCCCGTGCCTTCCTTGACCCTGGAAGGTGCCACTCCCACTGTCCTTTCCTAATAAAATGAGGAAATTGCA
TCGCATTGTCTGAGTAGGTGTCATTCTATTCTGGGGGGTGGGGTGGGGCAGGACAGCAAGGGGGAGGATT
GGGAAGACAATAGCAGGCATGAGATCTCACGTGCGGACCGAGCGGCCGCAGGAACCCCTAGTGATGGAGT
TGGCCACTCCCTCTCTGCGCGCTCGCTCGCTCACTGAGGCCGGGCGACCAAAGGTCGCCCGACGCCCGGG
CTTTGCCCGGGCGGCCTCAGTGAGCGAGCGAGCGCGCAGCTGCCTGCAGGGGCGCCTGATGCGGTATTTT
CTCCTTACGCATCTGTGCGGTATTTCACACCGCATA
[95 nt withheld, positions 2487-2581]
T
[46 nt withheld, positions 2583-2628]
C
[141 nt withheld, positions 2630-2770]
CCTTTGACGTTGGAGTCCACGTTCTTT
[37 nt withheld, positions 2798-2834]
ACTCTATCTCGGGCTATTCTTTTGATTTATAAGGGATTTTGCCGATTTCGGTCTATTGGTTAAAAAATGA
GCTGATTTAACAAAAATTTAACGCGAATTTTAACAAAATATTAACGTTTACAATTTTATGGTGCACTCTC
AGTACAATCTGCTCTGATGCCGCATAGTTAAGCCAGCCCCGACACCCGCCAACACCCGCTGACGCGCCCT
GACGGGCTTGTCTGCTCCCGGCATCCGCTTACAGACAAGCTGTGACCGTCTCCGGGAGCTGCATGTGTCA
GAGGTTTTCACCGTCATCACCGAAACGCGCGAGACGAAAGGGCCTCGTGATACGCCTATTTTTATAGGTT
AATGTCATGATAATAATGGTTTCTTAGACGTCAGGTGGCACTTTTCGGGGAAATGTGCGCGGAACCCCTA
TTTGTTTATTTTTCTAAATACATTCAAATATGTATCCGCTCATGAGACAATAACCCTGATAAATGCTTCA
ATAATATTGAAAAAGGAAGAGTATGAGTATTCAACATTTCCGTGTCGCCCTTATTCCCTTTTTTGCGGCA
TTTTGCCTTCCTGTTTTTGCTCACCCAGAAACGCTGGTGAAAGTAAAAGATGCTGAAGATCAGTTGGGTG
CACGAGTGGGTTACATCGAACTGGATCTCAACAGCGGTAAGATCCTTGAGAGTTTTCGCCCCGAAGAACG
TTTTCCAATGATGAGCACTTTTAAAGTTCTGCTATGTGGCGCGGTATTATCCCGTATTGACGCCGGGCAA
GAGCAACTCGGTCGCCGCATACACTATTCTCAGAATGACTTGGTTGAGTACTCACCAGTCACAGAAAAGC
ATCTTACGGATGGCATGACAGTAAGAGAATTATGCAGTGCTGCCATAACCATGAGTGATAACACTGCGGC
CAACTTACTTCTGACAACGATCGGAGGACCGAAGGAGCTAACCGCTTTTTTGCACAACATGGGGGATCAT
GTAACTCGCCTTGATCGTTGGGAACCGGAGCTGAATGAAGCCATACCAAACGACGAGCGTGACACCACGA
TGCCTGTAGCAATGGCAACAACGTTGCGCAAACTATTAACTGGCGAACTACTTACTCTAGCTTCCCGGCA
ACAATTAATAGACTGGATGGAGGCGGATAAAGTTGCAGGACCACTTCTGCGCTCGGCCCTTCCGGCTGGC
TGGTTTATTGCTGATAAATCTGGAGCCGGTGAGCGTGGGTCTCGCGGTATCATTGCAGCACTGGGGCCAG
ATGGTAAGCCCTCCCGTATCGTAGTTATCTACACGACGGGGAGTCAGGCAACTATGGATGAACGAAATAG
ACAGATCGCTGAGATAGGTGCCTCACTGATTAAGCATTGGTAACTGTCAGACCAAGTTTACTCATATATA
CTTTAGATTGATTTAAAACTTCATTTTTAATTTAAAAGGATCTAGGTGAAGATCCTTTTTGATAATCTCA
TGACCAAAATCCCTTAACGTGAGTTTTCGTTCCACTGAGCGTCAGACCCCGTAGAAAAGATCAAAGGATC
TTCTTGAGATCCTTTTTTTCTGCGCGTAATCTGCTGCTTGCAAACAAAAAAACCACCGCTACCAGCGGTG
GTTTGTTTGCCGGATCAAGAGCTACCAACTCTTTTTCCGAAGGTAACTGGCTTCAGCAGAGCGCAGATAC
CAAATACTGTTCTTCTAGTGTAGCCGTAGTTAGGCCACCACTTCAAGAACTCTGTAGCACCGCCTACATA
CCTCGCTCTGCTAATCCTGTTACCAGTGGCTGCTGCCAGTGGCGATAAGTCGTGTCTTACCGGGTTGGAC
TCAAGACGATAGTTACCGGATAAGGCGCAGCGGTCGGGCTGAACGGGGGGTTCGTGCACACAGCCCAGCT
TGGAGCGAACGACCTACACCGAACTGAGATACCTACAGCGTGAGCTATGAGAAAGCGCCACGCTTCCCGA
AGGGAGAAAGGCGGACAGGTATCCGGTAAGCGGCAGGGTCGGAACAGGAGAGCGCACGAGGGAGCTTCCA
GGGGGAAACGCCTGGTATCTTTATAGTCCTGTCGGGTTTCGCCACCTCTGACTTGAGCGTCGATTTTTGT
GATGCTCGTCAGGGGGGCGGAGCCTATGGAAAAACGCCAGCAACGCGGCCTTTTTACGGTTCCTGGCCTT
TTGCTGGCCTTTTGCTCACATGT
Features (pLannotate 1.2.2; 14 found; start..end, strand, type, name):
     12..39      +  repeat_region  AAV2 ITR (fragment): inverted terminal repeat of adeno-associated virus serotype 2 inverted
     68..95      +  repeat_region  AAV2 ITR (fragment): inverted terminal repeat of adeno-associated virus serotype 2 inverted
   1045..1761    +  CDS            SYFP2: SYFP2 is a basic (constitutively fluorescent) yellow fluorescent protein published in 2006, derived from Aequorea victoria. It is reported to be a very rapidly-maturing monomer with moderate acid sensitivity.
   1801..1958    +  misc_feature   WPRE (fragment): woodchuck hepatitis virus posttranscriptional regulatory element
   1964..2044    +  misc_feature   WPRE (fragment): woodchuck hepatitis virus posttranscriptional regulatory element
   2061..2172    +  polyA_signal   bGH poly(A) signal: bovine growth hormone polyadenylation signal
   2290..2430    +  repeat_region  AAV2 ITR: inverted terminal repeat of adeno-associated virus serotype 2 inverted
   2435..2486    -  misc_feature   bom (fragment): basis of mobility region from pBR322
   2505..2960    +  rep_origin     f1 ori (sequence partly withheld): f1 bacteriophage origin of replication; arrow indicates direction of (+) strand synthesis
   2961..3010    -  misc_feature   bom (fragment): basis of mobility region from pBR322
   3112..3147    -  CDS            rop (fragment): Rop protein, which maintains plasmids at low copy number; rop
   3242..3346    +  promoter       AmpR promoter: bla
   3347..4207    +  CDS            AmpR: β-lactamase; bla; confers resistance to ampicillin, carbenicillin, and related antibiotics
   4378..4966    +  rep_origin     ori: high-copy-number ColE1/pMB1/pBR322/pUC origin of replication
