[The description below was written by a language model from this plasmid's Addgene catalogue record and pLannotate feature annotations shown in this document.]
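Description:
AiP13036 - pAAV-AiE0468m_3xC3-minBG-SYFP2-WPRE3-BGHpA (alias CN3036) is a recombinant AAV transfer plasmid of about 5 kb, built to package an enhancer-driven fluorescent reporter into AAV particles for delivery to the brain. The plasmid backbone carries a high-copy ColE1/pUC-type origin and an ampicillin resistance gene (bla) under its own promoter for propagation and selection in E. coli. It also has an f1 phage origin and small remnants of pBR322 bom and rop sequences. The expression cassette is flanked by AAV2 inverted terminal repeats, which are the cis elements needed for genome replication and packaging. The annotation finds a full-length ITR on the 3′ side but only short ITR fragments on the 5′ side. This may reflect how difficult these repeats are to sequence and annotate rather than a true truncation.

Between the ITRs, the construct name indicates the enhancer AiE0468m_3xC3 placed upstream of a minimal beta-globin promoter (minBG). The "3xC3" suffix suggests a triplicated core segment of the enhancer, although the record does not define it. Neither the enhancer nor the minimal promoter is annotated in the feature table, but they presumably occupy the unannotated region upstream of the reporter. The minimal promoter has little activity on its own, so expression depends on the cell-type specificity of the enhancer. The reporter is SYFP2, a rapidly maturing monomeric yellow fluorescent protein. It is followed by WPRE3, a shortened woodchuck posttranscriptional regulatory element that boosts transcript expression while saving packaging capacity, and then by the bovine growth hormone polyadenylation signal. The construct belongs to a collection of enhancer AAVs for genetic access to cortical cell types and is used to label specific brain cell populations. The record does not state which cell types this particular enhancer targets.
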