Addgene plasmid #229910: AiP13036 - pAAV-AiE0468m_3xC3-minBG-SYFP2-WPRE3-BGHpA (Alias: CN3036)
Purpose: AiE0468m_3xC3 is an enhancer sequence, designed to drive AAV-mediated transgene expression in specific brain cell types
Depositing lab: Allen Institute for Brain Science & Jonathan Ting. Depositing organization: Allen Institute. Publication: A suite of enhancer AAVs and transgenic mouse lines for genetic access to cortical cell types. Ben-Simon Y, Hooper M, Narayan S, Daigle TL, Dwivedi D, Way SW, Oster A, Stafford DA, Mich JK, Taormina MJ, Martinez RA, Opitz-Araya X, Roth JR, Alexander JR, Allen S, Amster A, Arbuckle J, Ayala A, Baker PM, Bakken TE, Barcelli T, Barta S, Bendrick J, Bertagnolli D, Bielstein C, Bishwakarma P, Bowlus J, Boyer G, Brouner K, Casian B, Casper T, Chakka AB, Chakrabarty R, Chance RK, Chavan S, Clark M, Colbert K, Collman F, Daniel S, Departee M, DiValentin P, Donadio N, Dotson N, Egdorf T, Fliss T, Gabitto M, Garcia J, Gary A, Gasperini M, Gloe J, Goldy J, Gore BB, Graybuck L, Greisman N, Haeseleer F, Halterman C, Haradon Z, Hastings SD, Helback O, Ho W, Hockemeyer D, Huang C, Huff S, Hunker A, Johansen N, Jones D, Juneau Z, Kalmbach B, Kannan M, Khem S, Kussick E, Kutsal R, Larsen R, Lee C, Lee AY, Leibly M, Lenz GH, Li S, Liang E, Lusk N, Madigan Z, Malloy J, Malone J, McCue R, Melchor J, Mollenkopf T, Moosman S, Morin E, Newman D, Ng L, Ngo K, Omstead V, Otto S, Oyama A, Pena N, Pham T, Phillips E, Pom CA, Potekhina L, Ransford S, Ray PL, Rette D, Reynoldson C, Rimorin C, Rocha D, Ruiz A, Sanchez REA, Sawyer L, Sedeno-Cortes A, Sevigny JP, Shapovalova N, Shepard N, Shulga L, Sigler AR, Siverts L, Soliman S, Somasundaram S, Staats B, Stewart K, Szelenyi E, Tieu M, Trader C, Tran A, van Velthoven CTJ, Walker M, Wang Y, Weed N, Wirthlin M, Wood T, Wynalda B, Yao Z, Zhou T, Ariza J, Dee N, Reding M, Ronellenfitch K, Mufti S, Sunkin SM, Smith KA, Esposito L, Waters J, Thyagarajan B, Yao S, Lein ES, Zeng H, Levi BP, Ngai J, Ting JT, Tasic B. Cell. 2025 May 16:S0092-8674(25)00513-6. doi: 10.1016/j.cell.2025.05.002. PubMed 40403729.
Backbone
  Vector backbone: rAAV
  Vector type: AAV
Growth in bacteria
  Bacterial resistance: Ampicillin, 100 μg/mL
  Growth temperature: 30°C
  Growth strain: NEB Stable
  Copy number: High Copy
Gene/Insert
  Gene/Insert name: SYFP2
  Species: Synthetic
  Cloning method: Restriction Enzyme; 5′ cloning site Unknown (unknown if destroyed); 3′ cloning site Unknown (unknown if destroyed)
Terms and licenses: Academic/Nonprofit Terms; Industry Terms: Not Available to Industry
Depositor comments: Allen Institute plasmid alias: CN3036
How to cite: AiP13036 - pAAV-AiE0468m_3xC3-minBG-SYFP2-WPRE3-BGHpA (Alias: CN3036) was a gift from Allen Institute for Brain Science & Jonathan Ting (Addgene plasmid # 229910 ; http://n2t.net/addgene:229910 ; RRID:Addgene_229910)
